Addgene plasmid #71636: pJK661
Purpose: Produces Treponema denticola 5-aminoimidazole ribonucleotide carboxylase, Lys41>Arg/Phe79>Trp mutant (TdPurE2-K41R,F79W)
Depositing lab: T. J. Kappock. Depositing organization: Purdue University.
Backbone
  Vector backbone: pET23a
  Backbone size w/o insert (bp): 3666
  Total vector size (bp): 4137
  Vector type: Bacterial Expression
Growth in bacteria
  Bacterial resistance: Ampicillin, 100 μg/mL
  Growth temperature: 37°C
  Growth strain: DH5alpha
  Copy number: High Copy
Gene/Insert
  Gene/Insert name: phosphoribosylaminoimidazole carboxylase (alt names: purE; TDE0687; aminoimidazole ribonucleotide carboxylase)
  Species: Treponema denticola
  Mutation: changes lysine-41 to arginine, phenylalanine-79 to tryptophan
  GenBank ID: NP_971299.1
  Promoter: T7
  Cloning method: Restriction Enzyme; 5′ cloning site NdeI (not destroyed); 3′ cloning site EcoRI (not destroyed)
  Sequencing primers: 5′ T7 promoter; 3′ T7 terminator
Terms and licenses: Academic/Nonprofit Terms; Industry Terms: Not Available to Industry
Depositor comments: This protein is based on the one referenced in NCBI WP_002681904.1, which is incorrectly annotated as a N5-carboxyaminoimidazole ribonucleotide mutase. Functional expression studies show that the active form does not possess this activity and it instead has the characteristic reactivity of a class II PurE or 5-aminoimidazole ribonucleotide (AIR) carboxylase
How to cite: pJK661 was a gift from T. J. Kappock (Addgene plasmid # 71636 ; http://n2t.net/addgene:71636 ; RRID:Addgene_71636)
