[The description below was written by a language model from this plasmid's Addgene catalogue record and pLannotate feature annotations shown in this document.]
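Description:
pJK661 is a bacterial expression plasmid built on the pET23a backbone (4,137 bp in total) for producing a double-mutant form of the Treponema denticola class II PurE enzyme, 5-aminoimidazole ribonucleotide (AIR) carboxylase. It is propagated in E. coli through a ColE1/pMB1-type origin and selected with ampicillin via the β-lactamase gene and its native bla promoter. The catalogue lists it as high copy, although the annotation also picks up the pBR322-derived bom site and a rop coding sequence, which is normally associated with copy-number restraint. An f1 origin is present as well, allowing single-stranded DNA production with helper phage.

The purE coding sequence (TDE0687) was inserted between the NdeI and EcoRI sites, placing it downstream of the T7 promoter and the strong T7 gene 10 ribosome binding site, with the T7 terminator at the far end of the cassette. Expression therefore depends on a host that supplies T7 RNA polymerase. The insert carries two substitutions, Lys41 to Arg and Phe79 to Trp. A short His-tag fragment from the vector lies downstream of the annotated purE reading frame, separated from it by a gap. The record lists no tag for the protein and does not say whether this segment is translated, and the neighbouring "SET1" hit is probably just residual vector sequence.

The depositor notes that the parent protein is misannotated in databases as an N5-carboxyaminoimidazole ribonucleotide mutase. Functional studies instead show that it reversibly converts AIR and CO2 to CAIR, as expected of a class II PurE. The plasmid is used to produce this recombinant variant; the specific rationale for the two substitutions is not stated.
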