Features (pLannotate 1.2.2; 13 found; start..end, strand, type, name):
     12..467     +  rep_origin     f1 ori (sequence partly withheld): f1 bacteriophage origin of replication; arrow indicates direction of (+) strand synthesis
    494..598     +  promoter       AmpR promoter: bla
    599..1459    +  CDS            AmpR: β-lactamase; bla; confers resistance to ampicillin, carbenicillin, and related antibiotics
   1630..2218    +  rep_origin     ori: high-copy-number ColE1/pMB1/pBR322/pUC origin of replication
   2404..2546    -  misc_feature   bom: basis of mobility region from pBR322
   2648..2839    -  CDS            rop: Rop protein, which maintains plasmids at low copy number; rop
   2856..3236    +  CDS            YPB1_ECOLX: Protein predicted: Swiss-Prot protein existence level 4. From Escherichia coli.
   3348..3366    +  promoter       T7 promoter: promoter for bacteriophage T7 RNA polymerase
   3398..3420    +  RBS            RBS: efficient ribosome binding site from bacteriophage T7 gene 10 (Olins and Rangwala, 1989)
   3428..3904    +  CDS            purE: PURE_TREDE - Experimental evidence at protein level: Swiss-Prot protein existence level 1. Catalyzes the reversible conversion of 5-aminoimidazole ribonucleotide (AIR) and CO(2) to 4-carboxy-5-aminoimidazole ribonucleotide (CAIR). Does not accept N5-carboxyaminoimidazole ribonucleotide (N5-CAIR) as a substrate. From Treponema denticola (strain ATCC 35405 / DSM 14222 / CIP 103919 / JCM 8153 / KCTC 15104).
   3981..3998    +  CDS            9xHis (fragment): 9xHis affinity tag
   4008..4057    +  CDS            SET1 (fragment): solubility-enhancement tag derived from T7 phage gene 10B
   4065..4112    +  terminator     T7 terminator: transcription terminator for bacteriophage T7 RNA polymerase
>Addgene plasmid #71636 | pJK661 | depositor full sequence | sequence record 131656 | pJK661 sequence 4137 bps
TGGCGAATGGG
[124 nt withheld, positions 12-135]
C
[91 nt withheld, positions 137-227]
A
[49 nt withheld, positions 229-277]
CCTTTGACGTTGGAGTCCACGTTCTTT
[37 nt withheld, positions 305-341]
ACCCTATCTCGGTCTATTCTTTTGATTTATAAGGGATTTTGCCGATTTCGGCCTATTGGTTAAAAAATGA
GCTGATTTAACAAAAATTTAACGCGAATTTTAACAAAATATTAACGTTTACAATTTCAGGTGGCACTTTT
CGGGGAAATGTGCGCGGAACCCCTATTTGTTTATTTTTCTAAATACATTCAAATATGTATCCGCTCATGA
GACAATAACCCTGATAAATGCTTCAATAATATTGAAAAAGGAAGAGTATGAGTATTCAACATTTCCGTGT
CGCCCTTATTCCCTTTTTTGCGGCATTTTGCCTTCCTGTTTTTGCTCACCCAGAAACGCTGGTGAAAGTA
AAAGATGCTGAAGATCAGTTGGGTGCACGAGTGGGTTACATCGAACTGGATCTCAACAGCGGTAAGATCC
TTGAGAGTTTTCGCCCCGAAGAACGTTTTCCAATGATGAGCACTTTTAAAGTTCTGCTATGTGGCGCGGT
ATTATCCCGTATTGACGCCGGGCAAGAGCAACTCGGTCGCCGCATACACTATTCTCAGAATGACTTGGTT
GAGTACTCACCAGTCACAGAAAAGCATCTTACGGATGGCATGACAGTAAGAGAATTATGCAGTGCTGCCA
TAACCATGAGTGATAACACTGCGGCCAACTTACTTCTGACAACGATCGGAGGACCGAAGGAGCTAACCGC
TTTTTTGCACAACATGGGGGATCATGTAACTCGCCTTGATCGTTGGGAACCGGAGCTGAATGAAGCCATA
CCAAACGACGAGCGTGACACCACGATGCCTGCAGCAATGGCAACAACGTTGCGCAAACTATTAACTGGCG
AACTACTTACTCTAGCTTCCCGGCAACAATTAATAGACTGGATGGAGGCGGATAAAGTTGCAGGACCACT
TCTGCGCTCGGCCCTTCCGGCTGGCTGGTTTATTGCTGATAAATCTGGAGCCGGTGAGCGTGGGTCTCGC
GGTATCATTGCAGCACTGGGGCCAGATGGTAAGCCCTCCCGTATCGTAGTTATCTACACGACGGGGAGTC
AGGCAACTATGGATGAACGAAATAGACAGATCGCTGAGATAGGTGCCTCACTGATTAAGCATTGGTAACT
GTCAGACCAAGTTTACTCATATATACTTTAGATTGATTTAAAACTTCATTTTTAATTTAAAAGGATCTAG
GTGAAGATCCTTTTTGATAATCTCATGACCAAAATCCCTTAACGTGAGTTTTCGTTCCACTGAGCGTCAG
ACCCCGTAGAAAAGATCAAAGGATCTTCTTGAGATCCTTTTTTTCTGCGCGTAATCTGCTGCTTGCAAAC
AAAAAAACCACCGCTACCAGCGGTGGTTTGTTTGCCGGATCAAGAGCTACCAACTCTTTTTCCGAAGGTA
ACTGGCTTCAGCAGAGCGCAGATACCAAATACTGTCCTTCTAGTGTAGCCGTAGTTAGGCCACCACTTCA
AGAACTCTGTAGCACCGCCTACATACCTCGCTCTGCTAATCCTGTTACCAGTGGCTGCTGCCAGTGGCGA
TAAGTCGTGTCTTACCGGGTTGGACTCAAGACGATAGTTACCGGATAAGGCGCAGCGGTCGGGCTGAACG
GGGGGTTCGTGCACACAGCCCAGCTTGGAGCGAACGACCTACACCGAACTGAGATACCTACAGCGTGAGC
TATGAGAAAGCGCCACGCTTCCCGAAGGGAGAAAGGCGGACAGGTATCCGGTAAGCGGCAGGGTCGGAAC
AGGAGAGCGCACGAGGGAGCTTCCAGGGGGAAACGCCTGGTATCTTTATAGTCCTGTCGGGTTTCGCCAC
CTCTGACTTGAGCGTCGATTTTTGTGATGCTCGTCAGGGGGGCGGAGCCTATGGAAAAACGCCAGCAACG
CGGCCTTTTTACGGTTCCTGGCCTTTTGCTGGCCTTTTGCTCACATGTTCTTTCCTGCGTTATCCCCTGA
TTCTGTGGATAACCGTATTACCGCCTTTGAGTGAGCTGATACCGCTCGCCGCAGCCGAACGACCGAGCGC
AGCGAGTCAGTGAGCGAGGAAGCGGAAGAGCGCCTGATGCGGTATTTTCTCCTTACGCATCTGTGCGGTA
TTTCACACCGCATATATGGTGCACTCTCAGTACAATCTGCTCTGATGCCGCATAGTTAAGCCAGTATACA
CTCCGCTATCGCTACGTGACTGGGTCATGGCTGCGCCCCGACACCCGCCAACACCCGCTGACGCGCCCTG
ACGGGCTTGTCTGCTCCCGGCATCCGCTTACAGACAAGCTGTGACCGTCTCCGGGAGCTGCATGTGTCAG
AGGTTTTCACCGTCATCACCGAAACGCGCGAGGCAGCTGCGGTAAAGCTCATCAGCGTGGTCGTGAAGCG
ATTCACAGATGTCTGCCTGTTCATCCGCGTCCAGCTCGTTGAGTTTCTCCAGAAGCGTTAATGTCTGGCT
TCTGATAAAGCGGGCCATGTTAAGGGCGGTTTTTTCCTGTTTGGTCACTGATGCCTCCGTGTAAGGGGGA
TTTCTGTTCATGGGGGTAATGATACCGATGAAACGAGAGAGGATGCTCACGATACGGGTTACTGATGATG
AACATGCCCGGTTACTGGAACGTTGTGAGGGTAAACAACTGGCGGTATGGATGCGGCGGGACCAGAGAAA
AATCACTCAGGGTCAATGCCAGCGCTTCGTTAATACAGATGTAGGTGTTCCACAGGGTAGCCAGCAGCAT
CCTGCGATGCAGATCCGGAACATAATGGTGCAGGGCGCTGACTTCCGCGTTTCCAGACTTTACGAAACAC
GGAAACCGAAGACCATTCATGTTGTTGCTCAGGTCGCAGACGTTTTGCAGCAGCAGTCGCTTCACGTTCG
CTCGCGTATCGGTGATTCATTCTGCTAACCAGTAAGGCAACCCCGCCAGCCTAGCCGGGTCCTCAACGAC
AGGAGCACGATCATGCGCACCCGTGGCCAGGACCCAACGCTGCCCGAGATCTCGATCCCGCGAAATTAAT
ACGACTCACTATAGGGAGACCACAACGGTTTCCCTCTAGAAATAATTTTGTTTAACTTTAAGAAGGAGAT
ATACATATGCGTCCGCTGGTGATTATCCTTATGGGCAGCAGTTCAGATATGGGTCACGCCGAGAAAATTG
CGTCTGAATTGAAAACTTTTGGTATTGAGTATGCCATTCGCATCGGCTCCGCGCATAGAACAGCTGAGCA
TGTAGTGTCTATGCTGAAAGAATATGAAGCTTTGGACCGTCCTAAACTGTACATCACGATCGCTGGGCGT
AGTAACGCTTTATCAGGCTTTGTTGATGGCTGGGTCAAAGGTGCAACCATTGCCTGCCCACCGCCAAGCG
ATAGCTTCGCCGGCGCCGACATTTATTCTTCGTTACGGATGCCGAGCGGGATTAGTCCGGCACTGGTTCT
TGAACCGAAAAATGCGGCACTCCTGGCGGCTCGTATTTTTTCACTGTACGATAAAGAAATCGCAGATTCG
GTCAAATCCTATATGGAATCCAATGCGCAGAAAATTATCGAAGACGATTCGAAACTGAAACGCTGAATTC
AGCGTTTCAGTTTCTTGTCGACGGAGCTCGAATTCGAGCTCCGTCGACAAGCTTGCGGCCGCACTCGAGC
ACCACCACCACCACCACTGAGATCCGGCTGCTAACAAAGCCCGAAAGGAAGCTGAGTTGGCTGCTGCCAC
CGCTGAGCAATAACTAGCATAACCCCTTGGGGCCTCTAAACGGGTCTTGAGGGGTTTTTTGCTGAAAGGA
GGAACTATATCCGGAT
