>Addgene plasmid #71636 | pJK661 | addgene partial sequence | sequence record 134242 | T7 5'-TAATACGACTCACTATAGGG-3'
AATAATTTTGTTTAACTTTAAGAAGGAGATATACATATGCGTCCGCTGGTGATTATCCTTATGGGCAGCA
GTTCAGATATGGGTCACGCCGAGAAAATTGCGTCTGAATTGAAAACTTTTGGTATTGAGTATGCCATTCG
CATCGGCTCCGCGCATAGAACAGCTGAGCATGTAGTGTCTATGCTGAAAGAATATGAAGCTTTGGACCGT
CCTAAACTGTACATCACGATCGCTGGGCGTAGTAACGCTTTATCAGGCTTTGTTGATGGCTGGGTCAAAG
GTGCAACCATTGCCTGCCCACCGCCAAGCGATAGCTTCGCCGGCGCCGACATTTATTCTTCGTTACGGAT
GCCGAGCGGGATTAGTCCGGCACTGGTTCTTGAACCGAAAAATGCGGCACTCCTGGCGGCTCGTATTTTT
TCACTGTACGATAAAGAAATCGCAGATTCGGTCAAATCCTATATGGAATCCAATGCGCAGAAAATTATCG
AAGACGATTCGAAACTGAAACGCTGAATTCAGCGTTTCAGTTTCTTGTCGACGGAGCTCGAATTCGAGCT
CCGTCGACAAGCTTGCGGCCGCACTCGAGCACCACCACCACCACCACTGAGATCCGGCTGCTAACAAAGC
CCGAAAGGAAGCTGAGTTGGCTGCTGCCACCGCTGAGCAATAACTAGCATAACCCCTTGGGGCCTCTAAA
CGGGTCTTGAGGGGTTTTTTGCTGAAAGGAGGAACTATATCCGGATTGGCGAATGGG
[124 nt withheld, positions 758-881]
C
[65 nt withheld, positions 883-947]
