>Addgene plasmid #71636 | pJK661 | addgene partial sequence | sequence record 134243 | T7term 5'-GCTAGTTATTGCTCAGCGG-3'
TTTCGGGCTTTGTTAGCAGCCGGATCTCAGTGGTGGTGGTGGTGGTGCTCGAGTGCGGCCGCAAGCTTGT
CGACGGAGCTCGAATTCGAGCTCCGTCGACAAGAAACTGAAACGCTGAATTCAGCGTTTCAGTTTCGAAT
CGTCTTCGATAATTTTCTGCGCATTGGATTCCATATAGGATTTGACCGAATCTGCGATTTCTTTATCGTA
CAGTGAAAAAATACGAGCCGCCAGGAGTGCCGCATTTTTCGGTTCAAGAACCAGTGCCGGACTAATCCCG
CTCGGCATCCGTAACGAAGAATAAATGTCGGCGCCGGCGAAGCTATCGCTTGGCGGTGGGCAGGCAATGG
TTGCACCTTTGACCCAGCCATCAACAAAGCCTGATAAAGCGTTACTACGCCCAGCGATCGTGATGTACAG
TTTAGGACGGTCCAAAGCTTCATATTCTTTCAGCATAGACACTACATGCTCAGCTGTTCTATGCGCGGAG
CCGATGCGAATGGCATACTCAATACCAAAAGTTTTCAATTCAGACGCAATTTTCTCGGCGTGACCCATAT
CTGAACTGCTGCCCATAAGGATAATCACCAGCGGACGCATATGTATATCTCCTTCTTAAAGTTAAACAAA
ATTATTTCTAGAGGGAAACCGTTGTGGTCTCCCTATAGTGAGTCGTATTAATTTCGCGGGATCGAGATCT
CGGGCAGCGTTGGGTCCTGGCCACGGGTGCGCATGATCGTGCTCCTGTCGTTGAGGACCCGGCTAGGCTG
GCGGGGTTGCCTTACTGGTTAGCAGAATGAATCACCGATACGCGAGCGAACGTGAAGCGACTGCTGCTGC
AAAACGTCTGCGACCTGAGCAACAACATGAATGGTCTTCGGTTTCCGTGTTTCGTAAAGTCTGGAAACGC
GGAAGTCAGCGCCCTGCACCATTATGTTCCGGATCTGCATCGCAGGATGCTGCTGGCTACCCTGTGGAAC
ACCTACATCTGTATTAACGAAGCGCTGGCATTGACCCTGAGTGATTTTTCTCTG
